Addgene plasmid #89876: pAAV-TRE-FLEX-eNpHR-EYFP
Purpose: To generate AAV virus that will express eNpHR-EYFP in Cre-dependent recombination under control of tetO promoter
Depositing lab: Hyungbae Kwon. Depositing organization: Max Planck Florida Institute. Publication: Temporally precise labeling and control of neuromodulatory circuits in the mammalian brain. Lee D, Creed M, Jung K, Stefanelli T, Wendler DJ, Oh WC, Mignocchi NL, Luscher C, Kwon HB. Nat Methods. 2017 May;14(5):495-503. doi: 10.1038/nmeth.4234. Epub 2017 Apr 3. PubMed 28369042.
Backbone
  Vector backbone: pAAV-MCS
  Backbone manufacturer: Stratagene
  Total vector size (bp): 6327
  Vector type: Mammalian Expression, AAV
Growth in bacteria
  Bacterial resistance: Ampicillin, 100 μg/mL
  Growth temperature: 30°C
  Growth strain: NEB Stable
  Copy number: High Copy
Gene/Insert
  Gene/Insert name: eNpHR=EYFP
  Species: Synthetic
  Insert size (bp): 1671
  Promoter: TetO
  Tag / fusion protein: EYFP (C terminal on insert)
  Cloning method: Restriction Enzyme; 5′ cloning site BamHI (not destroyed); 3′ cloning site HindIII (not destroyed)
  Sequencing primers: 5′ N/A; 3′ N/A
Terms and licenses: Academic/Nonprofit Terms; Industry Terms: Not Available to Industry
How to cite: pAAV-TRE-FLEX-eNpHR-EYFP was a gift from Hyungbae Kwon (Addgene plasmid # 89876 ; http://n2t.net/addgene:89876 ; RRID:Addgene_89876)
