[The description below was written by a language model from this plasmid's Addgene catalogue record and pLannotate feature annotations shown in this document.]
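Description:
pAAV-TRE-FLEX-eNpHR-EYFP is an adeno-associated virus transfer plasmid of about 6.3 kb built on the pAAV-MCS backbone, intended for producing recombinant AAV that delivers an optogenetic silencer to mammalian cells. Two AAV2 inverted terminal repeats flank the expression cassette and define the segment that is packaged into viral particles. Outside the ITRs, the plasmid carries a high-copy ColE1/pUC-type origin, an f1 phage origin, and a β-lactamase gene conferring ampicillin resistance for propagation and selection in E. coli.

The payload is a synthetic fusion of eNpHR, an enhanced form of the light-driven chloride pump halorhodopsin from Natronomonas pharaonis, with EYFP at its C terminus. Expression is driven by a tetracycline-responsive promoter made of seven tetO operator copies upstream of a minimal CMV promoter, so transcription requires a Tet transactivator supplied from another source. The coding sequence sits in the antisense orientation relative to this promoter and is bracketed by pairs of lox2272 and loxP sites arranged in opposing orientation, forming a FLEX (double-inverted) switch. Cre recombinase inverts the cassette into the sense orientation and then excises one site of each pair, locking it in place. Expression therefore depends on both Cre and Tet-transactivator activity. Downstream, a WPRE enhances transcript stability and expression, and a bovine growth hormone polyadenylation signal terminates the message.

The construct is used to make AAV for intersectional, Cre- and tetO-gated expression of a fluorescently tagged inhibitory opsin. This allows light-driven silencing and visualisation of genetically and temporally defined neuronal populations, in the context of labelling and controlling neuromodulatory circuits in the mammalian brain.
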