Features (pLannotate 1.2.2; 25 found; start..end, strand, type, name):
      1..141     -  repeat_region  AAV2 ITR: inverted terminal repeat of adeno-associated virus serotype 2 inverted
    239..284     -  promoter       TRE3GV promoter (fragment): 3rd-generation Tet-responsive promoter that can be activated by binding of Tet-On® 3G, optimized for retroviral and lentiviral vectors
    298..568     +  protein_bind   tetracycline response element: contains seven copies of the tetracycline operator tetO tetracycline repressor TetR
    579..596     +  misc_feature   MCS (fragment): pUC18/19 multiple cloning site
    601..639     +  promoter       minimal CMV promoter: human cytomegalovirus (CMV) immediate early promoter
    733..771     +  misc_feature   MCS (fragment): pUC18/19 multiple cloning site
    778..811     +  protein_bind   lox2272: Cre-mediated recombination occurs in the 8-bp core sequence (GGATACTT). lox2272 sites are compatible with each other, but incompatible with loxP or loxN sites (Lee and Saito, 1988). Cre recombinase
    812..861     -  intron         β-globin intron (fragment): internally truncated intron from human β-globin
    862..895     +  protein_bind   loxP: Cre-mediated recombination occurs in the 8-bp core sequence (GCATACAT). Cre recombinase
    931..1644    -  CDS            EYFP: EYFP is a basic (constitutively fluorescent) green/yellow fluorescent protein published in 1996, derived from Aequorea victoria. It is reported to be a very rapidly-maturing weak dimer with high acid sensitivity.
   1654..2523    -  CDS            hop: BACH_NATPH - Experimental evidence at protein level: Swiss-Prot protein existence level 1. Light-driven anion pump. Binding affinity for the anions is in the order, bromide > chloride > nitrate > azide > bromate and binding is pH dependent. From Natronomonas pharaonis (Natronobacterium pharaonis).
   2590..2623    -  protein_bind   lox2272: Cre-mediated recombination occurs in the 8-bp core sequence (GGATACTT). lox2272 sites are compatible with each other, but incompatible with loxP or loxN sites (Lee and Saito, 1988). Cre recombinase
   2624..2673    -  intron         β-globin intron (fragment): internally truncated intron from human β-globin
   2674..2707    -  protein_bind   loxP: Cre-mediated recombination occurs in the 8-bp core sequence (GCATACAT). Cre recombinase
   2708..2732    +  misc_feature   MCS (fragment): pBluescript multiple cloning site
   2732..3320    +  misc_feature   WPRE: woodchuck hepatitis virus posttranscriptional regulatory element
   3361..3568    +  polyA_signal   bGH poly(A) signal: bovine growth hormone polyadenylation signal
   3591..3731    +  repeat_region  AAV2 ITR: inverted terminal repeat of adeno-associated virus serotype 2 inverted
   3736..3787    -  misc_feature   bom (fragment): basis of mobility region from pBR322
   3806..4261    +  rep_origin     f1 ori (sequence partly withheld): f1 bacteriophage origin of replication; arrow indicates direction of (+) strand synthesis
   4262..4311    -  misc_feature   bom (fragment): basis of mobility region from pBR322
   4413..4448    -  CDS            rop (fragment): Rop protein, which maintains plasmids at low copy number; rop
   4543..4647    +  promoter       AmpR promoter: bla
   4648..5508    +  CDS            AmpR: β-lactamase; bla; confers resistance to ampicillin, carbenicillin, and related antibiotics
   5679..6267    +  rep_origin     ori: high-copy-number ColE1/pMB1/pBR322/pUC origin of replication
>Addgene plasmid #89876 | pAAV-TRE-FLEX-eNpHR-EYFP | addgene full sequence | sequence record 177105 | Addgene NGS Result
CCTGCAGGCAGCTGCGCGCTCGCTCGCTCACTGAGGCCGCCCGGGCAAAGCCCGGGCGTCGGGCGACCTT
TGGTCGCCCGGCCTCAGTGAGCGAGCGAGCGCGCAGAGAGGGAGTGGCCAACTCCATCACTAGGGGTTCC
TGCGGCCGCACGCGAAACAATTCTGCAGGAATTCGGGGCCGCGGAGGCTGGATCGGTCCCGGTGTCTTCT
ATGGAGGTCAAAACAGCGTGGATGGCGTCTCCAGGCGATCTGACGGTTCACTAAACGAGCTCTGCTTATA
TAGGTCGAGTTTACCACTCCCTATCAGTGATAGAGAAAAGTGAAAGTCGAGTTTACCACTCCCTATCAGT
GATAGAGAAAAGTGAAAGTCGAGTTTACCACTCCCTATCAGTGATAGAGAAAAGTGAAAGTCGAGTTTAC
CACTCCCTATCAGTGATAGAGAAAAGTGAAAGTCGAGTTTACCACTCCCTATCAGTGATAGAGAAAAGTG
AAAGTCGAGTTTACCACTCCCTATCAGTGATAGAGAAAAGTGAAAGTCGAGTTTACCACTCCCTATCAGT
GATAGAGAAAAGTGAAAGTCGAGCTCGGTACCCGGGTCGAGGTAGGCGTGTACGGTGGGAGGCCTATATA
AGCAGAGCTCGTTTAGTGAACCGTCAGATCGCCTGGAGACGCCATCCACGCTGTTTTGACCTCCATAGAA
GACACCGGGACCGATCCAGCCTCCGCGGCCCCGAATTCGAGCTCGGTACCCGGGGATCCTCTAGAGTCGA
CTCCGGAATAACTTCGTATAGGATACTTTATACGAAGTTATGCAGAATGGTAGCTGGATTGTAGCTGCTA
TTAGCAATATGAAACCTCTTAATAACTTCGTATAGCATACATTATACGAAGTTATGGCGCGCCTCATTAC
ACCTCGTTCTCGTAGCAGAACTTGTACAGCTCGTCCATGCCGAGAGTGATCCCGGCGGCGGTCACGAACT
CCAGCAGGACCATGTGATCGCGCTTCTCGTTGGGGTCTTTGCTCAGGGCGGACTGGTAGCTCAGGTAGTG
GTTGTCGGGCAGCAGCACGGGGCCGTCGCCGATGGGGGTGTTCTGCTGGTAGTGGTCGGCGAGCTGCACG
CTGCCGTCCTCGATGTTGTGGCGGATCTTGAAGTTCACCTTGATGCCGTTCTTCTGCTTGTCGGCCATGA
TATAGACGTTGTGGCTGTTGTAGTTGTACTCCAGCTTGTGCCCCAGGATGTTGCCGTCCTCCTTGAAGTC
GATGCCCTTCAGCTCGATGCGGTTCACCAGGGTGTCGCCCTCGAACTTCACCTCGGCGCGGGTCTTGTAG
TTGCCGTCGTCCTTGAAGAAGATGGTGCGCTCCTGGACGTAGCCTTCGGGCATGGCGGACTTGAAGAAGT
CGTGCTGCTTCATGTGGTCGGGGTAGCGGGCGAAGCACTGCAGGCCGTAGCCGAAGGTGGTCACGAGGGT
GGGCCAGGGCACGGGCAGCTTGCCGGTGGTGCAGATGAACTTCAGGGTCAGCTTGCCGTAGGTGGCATCG
CCCTCGCCCTCGCCGGACACGCTGAACTTGTGGCCGTTTACGTCGCCGTCCAGCTCGACCAGGATGGGCA
CCACCCCGGTGAACAGCTCCTCGCCCTTGCTCACGGCGGCCGCATCATCAGCCGGGGTCCCAGAAGCAGA
TGGAACATCCAAAATGCTGCCGGACACGACAGATTCGTTTGACGTCAGATAGTTCAGGAGCAAGAATGCG
AAAATGTACTTTGCCACGATATCCAGGAAAGAATATCCCCAGCTCGTCACCCCAACGGGCAACACCGCGA
TACCCTCGACTCCAAGAGCCCACACAATTGGATACCCCAGCCACATCACTACTGTCAACAGCTTCAGGGT
ATTGAACATGTCAGCGGTTCCCGCGGCTTTGGCGTCCTGTGCCCACTCCACCAGCAGGATATACAAGACC
ACCAGAAAGCATGCACAACTGATAGCGTACCAGAACCATCTCATGAGGTGGGAGGAGGTAGTCAGGGCCG
CGGCAAGGCCAGTCACGCACATAGCGATATCGAAAGTGATAGCTGTGAAGAGCTTTGTAGCATTGCTTCC
GGCCAGGAGACCCAGAGCGAGGAGAATCATGGGCGTGGAAAGTGCCCAGGTGAGATACCGTCCCCACATG
GTGACTACACCATCTACCTCTTCTCCTCCCAGCATCACTGAGCTGCCTTCTGCAAAATGGCCCGCTGGCA
TTTCAAGAACGGAAATTGTCAGGCCGCTCGCCAATCCAGTGTAGGAGGCAATGCTGACGACAGGCACAAG
GATGGTTGACACAGCAATAAGTTTTGCCCGTGGATCATCGAGTCCTCGGGTCATAAAAACGAACAGCAGT
ATACTCAGTCCTGCAAGTGCGATGTTGATATAGAGACTGCTTGCAAGCAAAGGGTCGTTCAGCACGAACT
CGAACAACTCCCTTTGGGTAACCTCGGCTTGAAGGGCCACGGCACTCTCGGTCACGGGAGGCAGGGTCTC
TGTGTCCTGAAGCAGAGAGAACAGAGAGACGACGAGGAGCAGGGGCGTACCCCTCATGGTGGCGCTAGCA
TAACTTCGTATAAAGTATCCTATACGAAGTTATTTGCCTTAACCCAGAAATTATCACTGTTATTCTTTAG
AATGGTGCAAAGAATAACTTCGTATAATGTATGCTATACGAAGTTATGAATTCGATATCAAGCTTATCGA
TAATCAACCTCTGGATTACAAAATTTGTGAAAGATTGACTGGTATTCTTAACTATGTTGCTCCTTTTACG
CTATGTGGATACGCTGCTTTAATGCCTTTGTATCATGCTATTGCTTCCCGTATGGCTTTCATTTTCTCCT
CCTTGTATAAATCCTGGTTGCTGTCTCTTTATGAGGAGTTGTGGCCCGTTGTCAGGCAACGTGGCGTGGT
GTGCACTGTGTTTGCTGACGCAACCCCCACTGGTTGGGGCATTGCCACCACCTGTCAGCTCCTTTCCGGG
ACTTTCGCTTTCCCCCTCCCTATTGCCACGGCGGAACTCATCGCCGCCTGCCTTGCCCGCTGCTGGACAG
GGGCTCGGCTGTTGGGCACTGACAATTCCGTGGTGTTGTCGGGGAAATCATCGTCCTTTCCTTGGCTGCT
CGCCTATGTTGCCACCTGGATTCTGCGCGGGACGTCCTTCTGCTACGTCCCTTCGGCCCTCAATCCAGCG
GACCTTCCTTCCCGCGGCCTGCTGCCGGCTCTGCGGCCTCTTCCGCGTCTTCGCCTTCGCCCTCAGACGA
GTCGGATCTCCCTTTGGGCCGCCTCCCCGCATCGATACCGAGCGCTGCTCGAGAGATCGATCTGCCTCGA
CTGTGCCTTCTAGTTGCCAGCCATCTGTTGTTTGCCCCTCCCCCGTGCCTTCCTTGACCCTGGAAGGTGC
CACTCCCACTGTCCTTTCCTAATAAAATGAGGAAATTGCATCGCATTGTCTGAGTAGGTGTCATTCTATT
CTGGGGGGTGGGGTGGGGCAGGACAGCAAGGGGGAGGATTGGGAAGACAATAGCAGGCATGCTGGGGACA
CGTGCGGACCGAGCGGCCGCAGGAACCCCTAGTGATGGAGTTGGCCACTCCCTCTCTGCGCGCTCGCTCG
CTCACTGAGGCCGGGCGACCAAAGGTCGCCCGACGCCCGGGCTTTGCCCGGGCGGCCTCAGTGAGCGAGC
GAGCGCGCAGCTGCCTGCAGGGGCGCCTGATGCGGTATTTTCTCCTTACGCATCTGTGCGGTATTTCACA
CCGCATA
[95 nt withheld, positions 3788-3882]
T
[46 nt withheld, positions 3884-3929]
C
[141 nt withheld, positions 3931-4071]
CCTTTGACGTTGGAGTCCACGTTCTTT
[37 nt withheld, positions 4099-4135]
ACTCTATCTCGGGCTATTCTTTTGATTTATAAGGGATTTTGCCGATTTCGGTCTATTGGTTAAAAAATGA
GCTGATTTAACAAAAATTTAACGCGAATTTTAACAAAATATTAACGTTTACAATTTTATGGTGCACTCTC
AGTACAATCTGCTCTGATGCCGCATAGTTAAGCCAGCCCCGACACCCGCCAACACCCGCTGACGCGCCCT
GACGGGCTTGTCTGCTCCCGGCATCCGCTTACAGACAAGCTGTGACCGTCTCCGGGAGCTGCATGTGTCA
GAGGTTTTCACCGTCATCACCGAAACGCGCGAGACGAAAGGGCCTCGTGATACGCCTATTTTTATAGGTT
AATGTCATGATAATAATGGTTTCTTAGACGTCAGGTGGCACTTTTCGGGGAAATGTGCGCGGAACCCCTA
TTTGTTTATTTTTCTAAATACATTCAAATATGTATCCGCTCATGAGACAATAACCCTGATAAATGCTTCA
ATAATATTGAAAAAGGAAGAGTATGAGTATTCAACATTTCCGTGTCGCCCTTATTCCCTTTTTTGCGGCA
TTTTGCCTTCCTGTTTTTGCTCACCCAGAAACGCTGGTGAAAGTAAAAGATGCTGAAGATCAGTTGGGTG
CACGAGTGGGTTACATCGAACTGGATCTCAACAGCGGTAAGATCCTTGAGAGTTTTCGCCCCGAAGAACG
TTTTCCAATGATGAGCACTTTTAAAGTTCTGCTATGTGGCGCGGTATTATCCCGTATTGACGCCGGGCAA
GAGCAACTCGGTCGCCGCATACACTATTCTCAGAATGACTTGGTTGAGTACTCACCAGTCACAGAAAAGC
ATCTTACGGATGGCATGACAGTAAGAGAATTATGCAGTGCTGCCATAACCATGAGTGATAACACTGCGGC
CAACTTACTTCTGACAACGATCGGAGGACCGAAGGAGCTAACCGCTTTTTTGCACAACATGGGGGATCAT
GTAACTCGCCTTGATCGTTGGGAACCGGAGCTGAATGAAGCCATACCAAACGACGAGCGTGACACCACGA
TGCCTGTAGCAATGGCAACAACGTTGCGCAAACTATTAACTGGCGAACTACTTACTCTAGCTTCCCGGCA
ACAATTAATAGACTGGATGGAGGCGGATAAAGTTGCAGGACCACTTCTGCGCTCGGCCCTTCCGGCTGGC
TGGTTTATTGCTGATAAATCTGGAGCCGGTGAGCGTGGGTCTCGCGGTATCATTGCAGCACTGGGGCCAG
ATGGTAAGCCCTCCCGTATCGTAGTTATCTACACGACGGGGAGTCAGGCAACTATGGATGAACGAAATAG
ACAGATCGCTGAGATAGGTGCCTCACTGATTAAGCATTGGTAACTGTCAGACCAAGTTTACTCATATATA
CTTTAGATTGATTTAAAACTTCATTTTTAATTTAAAAGGATCTAGGTGAAGATCCTTTTTGATAATCTCA
TGACCAAAATCCCTTAACGTGAGTTTTCGTTCCACTGAGCGTCAGACCCCGTAGAAAAGATCAAAGGATC
TTCTTGAGATCCTTTTTTTCTGCGCGTAATCTGCTGCTTGCAAACAAAAAAACCACCGCTACCAGCGGTG
GTTTGTTTGCCGGATCAAGAGCTACCAACTCTTTTTCCGAAGGTAACTGGCTTCAGCAGAGCGCAGATAC
CAAATACTGTTCTTCTAGTGTAGCCGTAGTTAGGCCACCACTTCAAGAACTCTGTAGCACCGCCTACATA
CCTCGCTCTGCTAATCCTGTTACCAGTGGCTGCTGCCAGTGGCGATAAGTCGTGTCTTACCGGGTTGGAC
TCAAGACGATAGTTACCGGATAAGGCGCAGCGGTCGGGCTGAACGGGGGGTTCGTGCACACAGCCCAGCT
TGGAGCGAACGACCTACACCGAACTGAGATACCTACAGCGTGAGCTATGAGAAAGCGCCACGCTTCCCGA
AGGGAGAAAGGCGGACAGGTATCCGGTAAGCGGCAGGGTCGGAACAGGAGAGCGCACGAGGGAGCTTCCA
GGGGGAAACGCCTGGTATCTTTATAGTCCTGTCGGGTTTCGCCACCTCTGACTTGAGCGTCGATTTTTGT
GATGCTCGTCAGGGGGGCGGAGCCTATGGAAAAACGCCAGCAACGCGGCCTTTTTACGGTTCCTGGCCTT
TTGCTGGCCTTTTGCTCACATGT
